Addgene plasmid #221865: pCMV6-AN-DDK_K682A_K686A_K694A_K709A POLH
Purpose: Expresses POLH mutated at K682A, K686A, K694A and K709A with a FLAG tag in mammalian cells
Depositing lab: Roger Woodgate. Depositing organization: National Institute of Child Health and Human Development (NICHD). Publication: Human DNA polymerase eta is regulated by mutually exclusive mono-ubiquitination and mono-NEDDylation. Moreno NC, Korchak EJ, Latancia MT, D'Orlando DA, Adegbenro T, Barnes RP, Bezsonova I, Woodgate R, Ashton NW. Nucleic Acids Res. 2026 Feb 5;54(4):gkag098. doi: 10.1093/nar/gkag098. PubMed 41693564.
Backbone
  Vector backbone: pCMV6-AN-DDK
  Total vector size (bp): 8060
  Vector type: Mammalian Expression
  Selectable markers: Neomycin (select with G418)
Growth in bacteria
  Bacterial resistance: Ampicillin, 100 μg/mL
  Growth temperature: 37°C
  Growth strain: DH5alpha
  Copy number: High Copy
Gene/Insert
  Gene/Insert name: POLH (alt name: DNA polymerase eta)
  Species: H. sapiens (human)
  Mutation: POLH K682A, K686A, K694A + K709A. Coding sequence has been optimised for expression in human cells
  Entrez Gene: POLH (a.k.a. RAD30, RAD30A, XP-V, XPV)
  Promoter: CMV
  Tag / fusion protein: FLAG (N terminal on backbone)
  Cloning method: Restriction Enzyme; 5′ cloning site AsiSI (not destroyed); 3′ cloning site HindIII (not destroyed)
  Sequencing primers: 5′ TAATACGACTCACTATAGGG
Terms and licenses: Academic/Nonprofit Terms; Industry Terms: Not Available to Industry
Depositor comments: This plasmid is a variant of pCMV6-AN-DDK_WT POLH (Addgene #221897) with POLH mutations K682A, K686A, K694A + K709A. These mutations prevent POLH mono-ubiquitination and mono-NEDDylation. Please visit https://doi.org/10.1101/2024.10.12.618026 for bioRxiv preprint.
How to cite: pCMV6-AN-DDK_K682A_K686A_K694A_K709A POLH was a gift from Roger Woodgate (Addgene plasmid # 221865 ; http://n2t.net/addgene:221865 ; RRID:Addgene_221865)
