[The description below was written by a language model from this plasmid's Addgene catalogue record and pLannotate feature annotations shown in this document.]
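Description:
pCMV6-AN-DDK_K682A_K686A_K694A_K709A POLH is a mammalian expression plasmid of about 8.06 kb, built on the pCMV6-AN-DDK backbone, that produces a mutant form of human DNA polymerase eta (POLH, also known as RAD30A or XPV). In E. coli it is maintained at high copy through a ColE1/pUC-type origin and selected with ampicillin via the β-lactamase gene. An f1 origin and remnants of lac region sequences (lacZα, lac promoter/operator, lacI fragments) are backbone carry-overs. For selection of mammalian cells, an SV40 enhancer/early promoter drives the neomycin phosphotransferase gene, terminated by an SV40 polyadenylation signal, which confers G418 resistance.

The expression cassette consists of the human CMV immediate-early enhancer and promoter, followed by a T7 promoter, the backbone-encoded N-terminal FLAG (DDK) epitope, the POLH open reading frame and a human growth hormone polyadenylation signal. The annotation software labels the tag as a fragment of 3xFLAG, and its short span is consistent with a single FLAG epitope. The POLH coding sequence was codon-optimised for human cells and inserted between AsiSI and HindIII sites, both retained.

Four lysines near the C-terminus, K682, K686, K694 and K709, are changed to alanine. According to the depositor, these substitutions prevent mono-ubiquitination and mono-NEDDylation of the polymerase. The plasmid is a variant of a matching wild-type POLH construct on the same backbone. That pairing makes it suited to comparing modification-deficient and normal polymerase eta in studies of how these modifications regulate this translesion synthesis enzyme, with the FLAG tag available for detection or pull-down.
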