Features (pLannotate 1.2.2; 20 found; start..end, strand, type, name):
      1..25      +  rep_origin     M13 ori (fragment): M13 bacteriophage origin of replication; arrow indicates direction of (+) strand synthesis
     29..183     -  CDS            lacZα (fragment): LacZα fragment of β-galactosidase; lacZ fragment
    343..722     +  enhancer       CMV enhancer: human cytomegalovirus immediate early enhancer
    724..923     +  promoter       CMV promoter: human cytomegalovirus (CMV) immediate early promoter
    952..970     +  promoter       T7 promoter: promoter for bacteriophage T7 RNA polymerase
   1023..1047    +  CDS            3xFLAG (fragment): three tandem FLAG® epitope tags
   1065..3203    +  CDS            POLH (sequence partly withheld): POLH_HUMAN - Also known as RAD30, RAD30A, XPV. Experimental evidence at protein level: Swiss-Prot protein existence level 1. DNA polymerase specifically involved in the DNA repair by translesion synthesis (TLS) (PubMed:10385124, PubMed:11743006, PubMed:24449906, PubMed:24553286, PubMed:16357261). Due to low processivity on both damaged and normal DNA, cooperates with the heterotetrameric (REV3L, REV7, POLD2 and POLD3) POLZ complex for complete bypass of DNA lesions. Inserts one or 2 nucleotide(s) opposite the lesion, the primer is further extended by the tetrameric POLZ complex. In the case of
   3295..3917    +  polyA_signal   hGH poly(A) signal: human growth hormone polyadenylation signal
   3946..4275    +  promoter       SV40 promoter: SV40 enhancer and early promoter
   4342..5133    +  CDS            neo: KKA2_KLEPN - Also known as kan, nptII. Experimental evidence at protein level: Swiss-Prot protein existence level 1. Resistance to kanamycin, neomycin, paromomycin, ribostamycin, butirosin and gentamicin B. From Klebsiella pneumoniae.
   5157..5315    +  CDS            ble (fragment): BLE_KLEPN - Experimental evidence at protein level: Swiss-Prot protein existence level 1. Binding protein with a strong affinity to the bleomycin family of antibiotics. Binds to CL990; an antimitotic-antibiotic compound. From Klebsiella pneumoniae.
   5310..5431    +  polyA_signal   SV40 poly(A) signal: SV40 polyadenylation signal
   5504..5520    -  protein_bind   lac operator: The lac repressor binds to the lac operator to inhibit transcription in E. coli. This inhibition can be relieved by adding lactose or isopropyl-β-D-thiogalactopyranoside (IPTG). lac repressor encoded by lacI
   5528..5558    -  promoter       lac promoter: promoter for the E. coli lac operon
   5573..5594    -  protein_bind   CAP binding site: CAP binding activates transcription in the presence of cAMP. E. coli catabolite activator protein
   5607..5699    -  CDS            lacI (fragment): lac repressor; lacI; The lac repressor binds to the lac operator to inhibit transcription in E. coli. This inhibition can be relieved by adding lactose or isopropyl-β-D-thiogalactopyranoside (IPTG).
   5882..6470    -  rep_origin     ori: high-copy-number ColE1/pMB1/pBR322/pUC origin of replication
   6641..7501    -  CDS            AmpR: β-lactamase; bla; confers resistance to ampicillin, carbenicillin, and related antibiotics
   7502..7606    -  promoter       AmpR promoter: bla
   7633..8061    +  rep_origin     f1 ori (sequence partly withheld): f1 bacteriophage origin of replication; arrow indicates direction of (+) strand synthesis
>Addgene plasmid #221865 | pCMV6-AN-DDK_K682A_K686A_K694A_K709A POLH | addgene full sequence | sequence record 437627 | Addgene NGS Result
AACAAAATATTAACGCTTACAATTTCCATTCGCCATTCAGGCTGCGCAACTGTTGGGAAGGGCGATCGGT
GCGGGCCTCTTCGCTATTACGCCAGCTGGCGAAAGGGGGATGTGCTGCAAGGCGATTAAGTTGGGTAACG
CCAGGGTTTTCCCAGTCACGACGTTGTAAAACGACGGCCAGTGCCAAGCTGATCTATACATTGAATCAAT
ATTGGCAATTAGCCATATTAGTCATTGGTTATATAGCATAAATCAATATTGGCTATTGGCCATTGCATAC
GTTGTATCTATATCATAATATGTACATTTATATTGGCTCATGTCCAATATGACCGCCATGTTGACATTGA
TTATTGACTAGTTATTAATAGTAATCAATTACGGGGTCATTAGTTCATAGCCCATATATGGAGTTCCGCG
TTACATAACTTACGGTAAATGGCCCGCCTGGCTGACCGCCCAACGACCCCCGCCCATTGACGTCAATAAT
GACGTATGTTCCCATAGTAACGCCAATAGGGACTTTCCATTGACGTCAATGGGTGGAGTATTTACGGTAA
ACTGCCCACTTGGCAGTACATCAAGTGTATCATATGCCAAGTCCGCCCCCTATTGACGTCAATGACGGTA
AATGGCCCGCCTGGCATTATGCCCAGTACATGACCTTACGGGACTTTCCTACTTGGCAGTACATCTACGT
ATTAGTCATCGCTATTACCATGGTGATGCGGTTTTGGCAGTACACCAATGGGCGTGGATAGCGGTTTGAC
TCACGGGGATTTCCAAGTCTCCACCCCATTGACGTCAATGGGAGTTTGTTTTGGCACCAAAATCAACGGG
ACTTTCCAAAATGTCGTAATAACCCCGCCCCGTTGACGCAAATGGGCGGTAGGCGTGTACGGTGGGAGGT
CTATATAAGCAGAGCTCGTTTAGTGAACCGTCAGAATTTTGTAATACGACTCACTATAGGGCGGCCGGGA
ATTCGTCGACTGGATCCGGTACCGAGGAGATCTGCCACCATGGATTACAAGGATGACGACGATAAGGCGA
TCGCCGATATCCATATGGCTACAGGACAGGATAGAGTCGTCGCACTGGTGGATATGGATTGTTTCTTCGT
GCAGGTGGAGCAGCGGCAGAACCCTCATCTGCGCAACAAGCCATGCGCTGTGGTCCAGTACAAGTCCTGG
AAAGGCGGGGGAATCATTGCAGTGTCTTATGAGGCCAGAGCTTTCGGAGTCACCAGGAGCATGTGGGCCG
ACGATGCCAAGAAGCTGTGCCCCGACCTGCTGCTGGCCCAGGTGAGGGAGTCCCGCGGCAAGGCAAATCT
GACAAAATACCGAGAAGCCAGTGTGGAGGTCATGGAAATCATGTCACGCTTTGCCGTGATCGAGCGAGCT
AGTATTGACGAGGCCTACGTGGACCTGACCAGCGCCGTGCAGGAGCGGCTCCAGAAGCTCCAGGGACAGC
CAATCTCAGCCGACCTGCTGCCTAGCACCTACATTGAGGGGCTGCCTCAGGGACCAACCACAGCCGAGGA
AACAGTGCAGAAGGAAGGAATGCGCAAACAGGGCCTGTTCCAGTGGCTGGACAGCCTCCAGATCGATAAC
CTGACATCCCCCGACCTCCAGCTGACTGTGGGAGCAGTGATCGTCGAGGAAATGAGAGCCGCTATTGAGA
GGGAAACAGGCTTCCAGTGCAGCGCCGGGATTTCCCACAATAAGGTGCTGGCAAAACTGGCCTGTGGCCT
GAACAAGCCTAATCGGCAGACTCTGGTGTCACACGGGAGCGTCCCACAGCTGTTTTCCCAGATGCCCATC
CGAAAGATTCGGTCTCTGGGCGGGAAACTGGGCGCCAGTGTGATCGAGATTCTGGGGATCGAGTACATGG
GAGAACTGACTCAGTTCACCGAGTCTCAGCTCCAGAGTCACTTTGGCGAAAAGAACGGGTCTTGGCTGTA
TGCCATGTGCAGGGGGATCGAGCATGATCCCGTGAAGCCTCGCCAGCTGCCTAAAACCATTGGATGTAGC
AAGAATTTTCCAGGCAAAACTGCACTGGCCACCAGAGAGCAGGTGCAGTGGTGGCTGCTCCAGCTGGCCC
AGGAACTGGAGGAACGCCTGACTAAGGACCGAAACGACAATGATCGGGTGGCTACCCAGCTGGTGGTCAG
CATCCGGGTCCAGGGGGATAAAAGACTGAGCTCCCTGCGGAGATGCTGTGCCCTGACAAGGTACGACGCT
CACAAGATGTCCCATGATGCTTTCACTGTGATCAAAAACTGCAATACCTCCGGCATCCAGACAGAGTGGT
CTCCCCCTCTGACCATGCTGTTCCTGTGCGCCACAAAGTTTAGTGCTTCAGCACCCTCTAGTTCAACAGA
CATTACTTCTTTTCTGAGCTCCGATCCTTCTAGTCTGCCAAAGGTGCCCGTCACTTCAAGCGAGGCTAAA
ACCCAGGGAAGCGGCCCCGCTGTGACAGCAACTAAGAAAGCAACTACCTCCCTGGAATCTTTCTTTCAGA
AGGCAGCCGAGAGACAGAAGGTCAAAGAAGCCAGCCTGTCCTCTCTGACCGCTCCCACACAGGCACCTAT
GAGCAACTCCCCTTCTAAACCATCTCTGCCCTTCCAGACCAGTCAGTCAACCGGCACAGAGCCCTTCTTT
AAGCAGAAAAGTCTGCTGCTGAAGCAGAAACAGCTGAACAATAGTTCAGTGAGCTCCCCACAGCAGAACC
CCTGGTCAAATTGCAAGGCCCTGCCTAATAGCCTGCCAACTGAGTACCCCGGGTGCGTGCCTGTCTGTGA
AGGAGTGAGCAAGCTGGAGGAATCTAGTAAAGCCACCCCTGCTGAGATGGACCTGGCTCACAACAGCCAG
TCCATGCATGCATCAAGCGCCTCTAAGAGTGTGCTGGAAGTCACACAGAAAGCCACTCCAAATCCCAGCC
TGCTGGCCGCC
[93 nt withheld, positions 2952-3044]
AAGAGCTTCCTCCAGCCTCACTCCTCTAACCCACAGGTGGTCAGTGCCGTGTCACATCAGGGCGCCAGGA
ACCCTGCCTCCCCACTGGCTTGTACAAATGCCAGACCAAGACCCGAAGGAATGCAGACCCTGGAGAGCTT
TTTCGCCCCACTGACTCACTAAGGATCCAAGCTTCTCGAGACGCGTTAAGCGGCCGCACTCGAGGTTTAA
ACGGCCGGCCGCGGTCATAGCTGTTTCCTGAACAGATCCCGGGTGGCATCCCTGTGACCCCTCCCCAGTG
CCTCTCCTGGCCCTGGAAGTTGCCACTCCAGTGCCCACCAGCCTTGTCCTAATAAAATTAAGTTGCATCA
TTTTGTCTGACTAGGTGTCCTTCTATAATATTATGGGGTGGAGGGGGGTGGTATGGAGCAAGGGGCAAGT
TGGGAAGACAACCTGTAGGGCCTGCGGGGTCTATTGGGAACCAAGCTGGAGTGCAGTGGCACAATCTTGG
CTCACTGCAATCTCCGCCTCCTGGGTTCAAGCGATTCTCCTGCCTCAGCCTCCCGAGTTGTTGGGATTCC
AGGCATGCATGACCAGGCTCAGCTAATTTTTGTTTTTTTGGTAGAGACGGGGTTTCACCATATTGGCCAG
GCTGGTCTCCAACTCCTAATCTCAGGTGATCTACCCACCTTGGCCTCCCAAATTGCTGGGATTACAGGCG
TGAACCACTGCTCCCTTCCCTGTCCTTCTGATTTTAAAATAACTATACCAGCAGGAGGACGTCCAGACAC
AGCATAGGCTACCTGGCCATGCCCAACCGGTGGGACATTTGAGTTGCTTGCTTGGCACTGTCCTCTCATG
CGTTGGGTCCACTCAGTAGATGCCTGTTGAATTGGGTACGCGGCCAGCTTGGCTGTGGAATGTGTGTCAG
TTAGGGTGTGGAAAGTCCCCAGGCTCCCCAGCAGGCAGAAGTATGCAAAGCATGCATCTCAATTAGTCAG
CAACCAGGTGTGGAAAGTCCCCAGGCTCCCCAGCAGGCAGAAGTATGCAAAGCATGCATCTCAATTAGTC
AGCAACCATAGTCCCGCCCCTAACTCCGCCCATCCCGCCCCTAACTCCGCCCAGTTCCGCCCATTCTCCG
CCCCATGGCTGACTAATTTTTTTTATTTATGCAGAGGCCGAGGCCGCCTCGGCCTCTGAGCTATTCCAGA
AGTAGTGAGGAGGCTTTTTTGGAGGCCTAGGCTTTTGCAAAAAGCTCCCGGGAGCTTGTATATCCATTTT
CGGATCTGATCAAGAGACAGGATGAGGATCGTTTCGCATGATTGAACAAGATGGATTGCACGCAGGTTCT
CCGGCCGCTTGGGTGGAGAGGCTATTCGGCTATGACTGGGCACAACAGACAATCGGCTGCTCTGATGCCG
CCGTGTTCCGGCTGTCAGCGCAGGGGCGCCCGGTTCTTTTTGTCAAGACCGACCTGTCCGGTGCCCTGAA
TGAACTGCAGGACGAGGCAGCGCGGCTATCGTGGCTGGCCACGACGGGCGTTCCTTGCGCAGCTGTGCTC
GACGTTGTCACTGAAGCGGGAAGGGACTGGCTGCTATTGGGCGAAGTGCCGGGGCAGGATCTCCTGTCAT
CTCACCTTGCTCCTGCCGAGAAAGTATCCATCATGGCTGATGCAATGCGGCGGCTGCATACGCTTGATCC
GGCTACCTGCCCATTCGACCACCAAGCGAAACATCGCATCGAGCGAGCACGTACTCGGATGGAAGCCGGT
CTTGTCGATCAGGATGATCTGGACGAAGAGCATCAGGGGCTCGCGCCAGCCGAACTGTTCGCCAGGCTCA
AGGCGCGCATGCCCGACGGCGAGGATCTCGTCGTGACCCATGGCGATGCCTGCTTGCCGAATATCATGGT
GGAAAATGGCCGCTTTTCTGGATTCATCGACTGTGGCCGGCTGGGTGTGGCCGACCGCTATCAGGACATA
GCGTTGGCTACCCGTGATATTGCTGAAGAGCTTGGCGGCGAATGGGCTGACCGCTTCCTCGTGCTTTACG
GTATCGCCGCTCCCGATTCGCAGCGCATCGCCTTCTATCGCCTTCTTGACGAGTTCTTCTGAGCGGGACT
CTGGGGTTCGAAATGACCGACCAAGCGACGCCCAACCTGCCATCACGAGATTTCGATTCCACCGCCGCCT
TCTATGAAAGGTTGGGCTTCGGAATCGTTTTCCGGGACGCCGGCTGGATGATCCTCCAGCGCGGGGATCT
CATGCTGGAGTTCTTCGCCCACCCCAACTTGTTTATTGCAGCTTATAATGGTTACAAATAAAGCAATAGC
ATCACAAATTTCACAAATAAAGCATTTTTTTCACTGCATTCTAGTTGTGGTTTGTCCAAACTCATCAATG
TATCTTATCATGTCTGTATACCGTCGACCTCTAGCTAGAGCTTGGCGTAATCATGGTCATAGCTGTTTCC
TGTGTGAAATTGTTATCCGCTCACAATTCCACACAACATACGAGCCGGAAGCATAAAGTGTAAAGCCTGG
GGTGCCTAATGAGTGAGCTAACTCACATTAATTGCGTTGCGCTCACTGCCCGCTTTCCAGTCGGGAAACC
TGTCGTGCCAGCTGCATTAATGAATCGGCCAACGCGCGGGGAGAGGCGGTTTGCGTATTGGGCGCTCTTC
CGCTTCCTCGCTCACTGACTCGCTGCGCTCGGTCGTTCGGCTGCGGCGAGCGGTATCAGCTCACTCAAAG
GCGGTAATACGGTTATCCACAGAATCAGGGGATAACGCAGGAAAGAACATGTGAGCAAAAGGCCAGCAAA
AGGCCAGGAACCGTAAAAAGGCCGCGTTGCTGGCGTTTTTCCATAGGCTCCGCCCCCCTGACGAGCATCA
CAAAAATCGACGCTCAAGTCAGAGGTGGCGAAACCCGACAGGACTATAAAGATACCAGGCGTTTCCCCCT
GGAAGCTCCCTCGTGCGCTCTCCTGTTCCGACCCTGCCGCTTACCGGATACCTGTCCGCCTTTCTCCCTT
CGGGAAGCGTGGCGCTTTCTCATAGCTCACGCTGTAGGTATCTCAGTTCGGTGTAGGTCGTTCGCTCCAA
GCTGGGCTGTGTGCACGAACCCCCCGTTCAGCCCGACCGCTGCGCCTTATCCGGTAACTATCGTCTTGAG
TCCAACCCGGTAAGACACGACTTATCGCCACTGGCAGCAGCCACTGGTAACAGGATTAGCAGAGCGAGGT
ATGTAGGCGGTGCTACAGAGTTCTTGAAGTGGTGGCCTAACTACGGCTACACTAGAAGAACAGTATTTGG
TATCTGCGCTCTGCTGAAGCCAGTTACCTTCGGAAAAAGAGTTGGTAGCTCTTGATCCGGCAAACAAACC
ACCGCTGGTAGCGGTGGTTTTTTTGTTTGCAAGCAGCAGATTACGCGCAGAAAAAAAGGATCTCAAGAAG
ATCCTTTGATCTTTTCTACGGGGTCTGACGCTCAGTGGAACGAAAACTCACGTTAAGGGATTTTGGTCAT
GAGATTATCAAAAAGGATCTTCACCTAGATCCTTTTAAATTAAAAATGAAGTTTTAAATCAATCTAAAGT
ATATATGAGTAAACTTGGTCTGACAGTTACCAATGCTTAATCAGTGAGGCACCTATCTCAGCGATCTGTC
TATTTCGTTCATCCATAGTTGCCTGACTCCCCGTCGTGTAGATAACTACGATACGGGAGGGCTTACCATC
TGGCCCCAGTGCTGCAATGATACCGCGAGACCCACGCTCACCGGCTCCAGATTTATCAGCAATAAACCAG
CCAGCCGGAAGGGCCGAGCGCAGAAGTGGTCCTGCAACTTTATCCGCCTCCATCCAGTCTATTAATTGTT
GCCGGGAAGCTAGAGTAAGTAGTTCGCCAGTTAATAGTTTGCGCAACGTTGTTGCCATTGCTACAGGCAT
CGTGGTGTCACGCTCGTCGTTTGGTATGGCTTCATTCAGCTCCGGTTCCCAACGATCAAGGCGAGTTACA
TGATCCCCCATGTTGTGCAAAAAAGCGGTTAGCTCCTTCGGTCCTCCGATCGTTGTCAGAAGTAAGTTGG
CCGCAGTGTTATCACTCATGGTTATGGCAGCACTGCATAATTCTCTTACTGTCATGCCATCCGTAAGATG
CTTTTCTGTGACTGGTGAGTACTCAACCAAGTCATTCTGAGAATAGTGTATGCGGCGACCGAGTTGCTCT
TGCCCGGCGTCAATACGGGATAATACCGCGCCACATAGCAGAACTTTAAAAGTGCTCATCATTGGAAAAC
GTTCTTCGGGGCGAAAACTCTCAAGGATCTTACCGCTGTTGAGATCCAGTTCGATGTAACCCACTCGTGC
ACCCAACTGATCTTCAGCATCTTTTACTTTCACCAGCGTTTCTGGGTGAGCAAAAACAGGAAGGCAAAAT
GCCGCAAAAAAGGGAATAAGGGCGACACGGAAATGTTGAATACTCATACTCTTCCTTTTTCAATATTATT
GAAGCATTTATCAGGGTTATTGTCTCATGAGCGGATACATATTTGAATGTATTTAGAAAAATAAACAAAT
AGGGGTTCCGCGCACATTTCCCCGAAAAGTGCCACCTG
[124 nt withheld, positions 7633-7756]
C
[91 nt withheld, positions 7758-7848]
A
[49 nt withheld, positions 7850-7898]
CCTTTGACGTTGGAGTCCACGTTCTTT
[37 nt withheld, positions 7926-7962]
ACCCTATCTCGGTCTATTCTTTTGATTTATAAGGGATTTTGCCGATTTCGGCCTATTGGTTAAAAAATGA
GCTGATTTAACAAAAATTTAACGCGAATTTT
